>Addgene plasmid #42920 | PCx35-pcDNA | depositor full sequence | sequence record 58087 | PCx35-pcDNA sequence 6107 bps
GACGGATCGGGAGATCTCCCGATCCCCTATGGTCGACTCTCAGTACAATCTGCTCTGATGCCGCATAGTT
AAGCCAGTATCTGCTCCCTGCTTGTGTGTTGGAGGTCGCTGAGTAGTGCGCGAGCAAAATTTAAGCTACA
ACAAGGCAAGGCTTGACCGACAATTGCATGAAGAATCTGCTTAGGGTTAGGCGTTTTGCGCTGCTTCGCG
ATGTACGGGCCAGATATACGCGTTGACATTGATTATTGACTAGTTATTAATAGTAATCAATTACGGGGTC
ATTAGTTCATAGCCCATATATGGAGTTCCGCGTTACATAACTTACGGTAAATGGCCCGCCTGGCTGACCG
CCCAACGACCCCCGCCCATTGACGTCAATAATGACGTATGTTCCCATAGTAACGCCAATAGGGACTTTCC
ATTGACGTCAATGGGTGGACTATTTACGGTAAACTGCCCACTTGGCAGTACATCAAGTGTATCATATGCC
AAGTACGCCCCCTATTGACGTCAATGACGGTAAATGGCCCGCCTGGCATTATGCCCAGTACATGACCTTA
TGGGACTTTCCTACTTGGCAGTACATCTACGTATTAGTCATCGCTATTACCATGGTGATGCGGTTTTGGC
AGTACATCAATGGGCGTGGATAGCGGTTTGACTCACGGGGATTTCCAAGTCTCCACCCCATTGACGTCAA
TGGGAGTTTGTTTTGGCACCAAAATCAACGGGACTTTCCAAAATGTCGTAACAACTCCGCCCCATTGACG
CAAATGGGCGGTAGGCGTGTACGGTGGGAGGTCTATATAAGCAGAGCTCTCTGGCTAACTAGAGAACCCA
CTGCTTACTGGCTTATCGAAATTAATACGACTCACTATAGGGAGACCCAAGCTGGCTAGCGTTTAAACTT
AAGCTTGGTACCGAGCTCGGATCCACTAGTCCAGTGTGGTGGAATTCTGCAGATCTAAAATCGGACGCTT
TGGAGACTGAGAACAACGAGAGGCAGGGAGAAGAAGGACGGGGAAATAACGCGCTTTTTTGGAGGGATTG
AACAGAGTGCCGTTGTGCTCTAGTCTTCTCCGGATGCTCAGAAATGGGGGAATGGACTATACTAGAGAGG
CTCCTGGAGGCTGCTGTCCAGCAGCACTCTACTATGATAGGAAGGATCCTACTAACAGTGGTGGTCATCT
TCCGGATTCTAATCGTAGCAATAGTTGGAGAGACTGTCTATGATGACGAGCAGACCATGTTTGTTTGTAA
CACCTTGCAACCGGGCTGCAACCAGGCATGCTACGACAAGGCATTTCCCATTTCACACATAAGATATTGG
GTTTTTCAGATCATCATGGTGTGCACCCCGAGTCTTTGTTTTATAACGTACTCGGTGCACCAGTCGGCCA
AGCAGAAGGAGCGGCGGTACTCAACAGTCTATCTGACACTGGATAAGGATCAAGATTCACTGAAGCGAGA
CGAGAGCAAAAAGATAAAGAACACCATTGTTAATGGAGTACTTCAGAACACGGAGAACTCCACCAAAGAA
GCCGAGCCAGACTGTTTAGAAGTCAAAGAGATCCCTAATTCGGCCATGAGAACTACAAAGTCCAAAATGA
GGCGACAAGAGGGCATCTCCAGGTTTTACATCATCCAGGTGGTTTTCAGAAACGCGCTGGAAATAGGCTT
CTTGGTGGGTCAGTATTTCTTGTATGGATTCAACGTCCCGTCGGTGTACGAGTGCGATCGCTACCCCTGC
ATCAAAGATGTCGAGTGCTACGTCTCCAGACCCACGGAGAAGACAGTGTTCCTGGTCTTCATGTTCGCGG
TCAGCGGGTTCTGCGTGGTGCTGAACCTGGCAGAACTCAATCACCTGGGCTGGAGGAAAATCAAAACGGC
CGTGAGAGGAGTGCAGGCTCGGCGGAAGTCCATTTATGAGATCAGAAATAAGGACTTGCCGAGGATGAGT
GTGCCTAATTTCGGCCGTACTCAGTCCAGTGACTCTGCTTATGTGTAACAAACACACACATACACACACA
CAAACGGGGAGGAAGAAGTGAAAATATGTAAAAAAAAAAAAAAAAAACTCGAGTCTAGAGGGCCCGTTTA
AACCGCTGATCAGCCTCGACTGTGCCTTCTAGTTGCCAGCCATCTGTTGTTTGCCCCTCCCCCGTGCCTT
CCTTGACCCTGGAAGGTGCCACTCCCACTGTCCTTTCCTAATAAAATGAGGAAATTGCATCGCATTGTCT
GAGTAGGTGTCATTCTATTCTGGGGGGTGGGGTGGGGCAGGACAGCAAGGGGGAGGATTGGGAAGACAAT
AGCAGGCATGCTGGGGATGCGGTGGGCTCTATGGCTTCTGAGGCGGAAAGAACCAGCTGGGGCTCTAGGG
GGTATCCCC
[124 nt withheld, positions 2390-2513]
C
[32 nt withheld, positions 2515-2546]
CA
[57 nt withheld, positions 2549-2605]
A
[49 nt withheld, positions 2607-2655]
CCTTTGACGTTGGAGTCCACGTTCTTT
[37 nt withheld, positions 2683-2719]
ACCCTATCTCGGTCTATTCTTTTGATTTATAAGGGATTTTGGGGATTTCGGCCTATTGGTTAAAAAATGA
GCTGATTTAACAAAAATTTAACGCGAATTAATTCTGTGGAATGTGTGTCAGTTAGGGTGTGGAAAGTCCC
CAGGCTCCCCAGGCAGGCAGAAGTATGCAAAGCATGCATCTCAATTAGTCAGCAACCAGGTGTGGAAAGT
CCCCAGGCTCCCCAGCAGGCAGAAGTATGCAAAGCATGCATCTCAATTAGTCAGCAACCATAGTCCCGCC
CCTAACTCCGCCCATCCCGCCCCTAACTCCGCCCAGTTCCGCCCATTCTCCGCCCCATGGCTGACTAATT
TTTTTTATTTATGCAGAGGCCGAGGCCGCCTCTGCCTCTGAGCTATTCCAGAAGTAGTGAGGAGGCTTTT
TTGGAGGCCTAGGCTTTTGCAAAAAGCTCCCGGGAGCTTGTATATCCATTTTCGGATCTGATCAGCACGT
GTTGACAATTAATCATCGGCATAGTATATCGGCATAGTATAATACGACAAGGTGAGGAACTAAACCATGG
CCAAGTTGACCAGTGCCGTTCCGGTGCTCACCGCGCGCGACGTCGCCGGAGCGGTCGAGTTCTGGACCGA
CCGGCTCGGGTTCTCCCGGGACTTCGTGGAGGACGACTTCGCCGGTGTGGTCCGGGACGACGTGACCCTG
TTCATCAGCGCGGTCCAGGACCAGGTGGTGCCGGACAACACCCTGGCCTGGGTGTGGGTGCGCGGCCTGG
ACGAGCTGTACGCCGAGTGGTCGGAGGTCGTGTCCACGAACTTCCGGGACGCCTCCGGGCCGGCCATGAC
CGAGATCGGCGAGCAGCCGTGGGGGCGGGAGTTCGCCCTGCGCGACCCGGCCGGCAACTGCGTGCACTTC
GTGGCCGAGGAGCAGGACTGACACGTGCTACGAGATTTCGATTCCACCGCCGCCTTCTATGAAAGGTTGG
GCTTCGGAATCGTTTTCCGGGACGCCGGCTGGATGATCCTCCAGCGCGGGGATCTCATGCTGGAGTTCTT
CGCCCACCCCAACTTGTTTATTGCAGCTTATAATGGTTACAAATAAAGCAATAGCATCACAAATTTCACA
AATAAAGCATTTTTTTCACTGCATTCTAGTTGTGGTTTGTCCAAACTCATCAATGTATCTTATCATGTCT
GTATACCGTCGACCTCTAGCTAGAGCTTGGCGTAATCATGGTCATAGCTGTTTCCTGTGTGAAATTGTTA
TCCGCTCACAATTCCACACAACATACGAGCCGGAAGCATAAAGTGTAAAGCCTGGGGTGCCTAATGAGTG
AGCTAACTCACATTAATTGCGTTGCGCTCACTGCCCGCTTTCCAGTCGGGAAACCTGTCGTGCCAGCTGC
ATTAATGAATCGGCCAACGCGCGGGGAGAGGCGGTTTGCGTATTGGGCGCTCTTCCGCTTCCTCGCTCAC
TGACTCGCTGCGCTCGGTCGTTCGGCTGCGGCGAGCGGTATCAGCTCACTCAAAGGCGGTAATACGGTTA
TCCACAGAATCAGGGGATAACGCAGGAAAGAACATGTGAGCAAAAGGCCAGCAAAAGGCCAGGAACCGTA
AAAAGGCCGCGTTGCTGGCGTTTTTCCATAGGCTCCGCCCCCCTGACGAGCATCACAAAAATCGACGCTC
AAGTCAGAGGTGGCGAAACCCGACAGGACTATAAAGATACCAGGCGTTTCCCCCTGGAAGCTCCCTCGTG
CGCTCTCCTGTTCCGACCCTGCCGCTTACCGGATACCTGTCCGCCTTTCTCCCTTCGGGAAGCGTGGCGC
TTTCTCAATGCTCACGCTGTAGGTATCTCAGTTCGGTGTAGGTCGTTCGCTCCAAGCTGGGCTGTGTGCA
CGAACCCCCCGTTCAGCCCGACCGCTGCGCCTTATCCGGTAACTATCGTCTTGAGTCCAACCCGGTAAGA
CACGACTTATCGCCACTGGCAGCAGCCACTGGTAACAGGATTAGCAGAGCGAGGTATGTAGGCGGTGCTA
CAGAGTTCTTGAAGTGGTGGCCTAACTACGGCTACACTAGAAGGACAGTATTTGGTATCTGCGCTCTGCT
GAAGCCAGTTACCTTCGGAAAAAGAGTTGGTAGCTCTTGATCCGGCAAACAAACCACCGCTGGTAGCGGT
GGTTTTTTTGTTTGCAAGCAGCAGATTACGCGCAGAAAAAAAGGATCTCAAGAAGATCCTTTGATCTTTT
CTACGGGGTCTGACGCTCAGTGGAACGAAAACTCACGTTAAGGGATTTTGGTCATGAGATTATCAAAAAG
GATCTTCACCTAGATCCTTTTAAATTAAAAATGAAGTTTTAAATCAATCTAAAGTATATATGAGTAAACT
TGGTCTGACAGTTACCAATGCTTAATCAGTGAGGCACCTATCTCAGCGATCTGTCTATTTCGTTCATCCA
TAGTTGCCTGACTCCCCGTCGTGTAGATAACTACGATACGGGAGGGCTTACCATCTGGCCCCAGTGCTGC
AATGATACCGCGAGACCCACGCTCACCGGCTCCAGATTTATCAGCAATAAACCAGCCAGCCGGAAGGGCC
GAGCGCAGAAGTGGTCCTGCAACTTTATCCGCCTCCATCCAGTCTATTAATTGTTGCCGGGAAGCTAGAG
TAAGTAGTTCGCCAGTTAATAGTTTGCGCAACGTTGTTGCCATTGCTACAGGCATCGTGGTGTCACGCTC
GTCGTTTGGTATGGCTTCATTCAGCTCCGGTTCCCAACGATCAAGGCGAGTTACATGATCCCCCATGTTG
TGCAAAAAAGCGGTTAGCTCCTTCGGTCCTCCGATCGTTGTCAGAAGTAAGTTGGCCGCAGTGTTATCAC
TCATGGTTATGGCAGCACTGCATAATTCTCTTACTGTCATGCCATCCGTAAGATGCTTTTCTGTGACTGG
TGAGTACTCAACCAAGTCATTCTGAGAATAGTGTATGCGGCGACCGAGTTGCTCTTGCCCGGCGTCAATA
CGGGATAATACCGCGCCACATAGCAGAACTTTAAAAGTGCTCATCATTGGAAAACGTTCTTCGGGGCGAA
AACTCTCAAGGATCTTACCGCTGTTGAGATCCAGTTCGATGTAACCCACTCGTGCACCCAACTGATCTTC
AGCATCTTTTACTTTCACCAGCGTTTCTGGGTGAGCAAAAACAGGAAGGCAAAATGCCGCAAAAAAGGGA
ATAAGGGCGACACGGAAATGTTGAATACTCATACTCTTCCTTTTTCAATATTATTGAAGCATTTATCAGG
GTTATTGTCTCATGAGCGGATACATATTTGAATGTATTTAGAAAAATAAACAAATAGGGGTTCCGCGCAC
ATTTCCCCGAAAAGTGCCACCTGACGTC
Features (pLannotate 1.2.2; 21 found; start..end, strand, type, name):
     36..80      -  misc_feature   bom (fragment): basis of mobility region from pBR322
    235..614     +  enhancer       CMV enhancer: human cytomegalovirus immediate early enhancer
    615..818     +  promoter       CMV promoter: human cytomegalovirus (CMV) immediate early promoter
    814..847     +  LTR            5' LTR (truncated) (fragment): truncated 5' long terminal repeat (LTR) from HIV-1
    863..881     +  promoter       T7 promoter: promoter for bacteriophage T7 RNA polymerase
   1094..2005    +  CDS            GJD2 (fragment): CXD2_HUMAN - Also known as GJA9. Experimental evidence at protein level: Swiss-Prot protein existence level 1. One gap junction consists of a cluster of closely packed pairs of transmembrane channels, the connexons, through which materials of low MW diffuse from one cell to a neighboring cell. From Homo sapiens (Human).
   2120..2344    +  polyA_signal   bGH poly(A) signal: bovine growth hormone polyadenylation signal
   2348..2369    +  promoter       SV40 promoter (fragment): SV40 enhancer and early promoter
   2390..2818    +  rep_origin     f1 ori (sequence partly withheld): f1 bacteriophage origin of replication; arrow indicates direction of (+) strand synthesis
   2832..3162    +  promoter       SV40 promoter: SV40 enhancer and early promoter
   3210..3257    +  promoter       EM7 promoter: synthetic bacterial promoter&nbsp
   3276..3650    +  CDS            BleoR: antibiotic-binding protein; Sh ble from Streptoalloteichus hindustanus; confers resistance to bleomycin, phleomycin, and Zeocin™
   3660..3785    +  CDS            ble (fragment): BLE_KLEPN - Experimental evidence at protein level: Swiss-Prot protein existence level 1. Binding protein with a strong affinity to the bleomycin family of antibiotics. Binds to CL990; an antimitotic-antibiotic compound. From Klebsiella pneumoniae.
   3780..3901    +  polyA_signal   SV40 poly(A) signal: SV40 polyadenylation signal
   3974..3990    -  protein_bind   lac operator: The lac repressor binds to the lac operator to inhibit transcription in E. coli. This inhibition can be relieved by adding lactose or isopropyl-β-D-thiogalactopyranoside (IPTG). lac repressor encoded by lacI
   3998..4028    -  promoter       lac promoter: promoter for the E. coli lac operon
   4043..4064    -  protein_bind   CAP binding site: CAP binding activates transcription in the presence of cAMP. E. coli catabolite activator protein
   4077..4169    -  CDS            lacI (fragment): lac repressor; lacI; The lac repressor binds to the lac operator to inhibit transcription in E. coli. This inhibition can be relieved by adding lactose or isopropyl-β-D-thiogalactopyranoside (IPTG).
   4352..4940    -  rep_origin     ori: high-copy-number ColE1/pMB1/pBR322/pUC origin of replication
   5111..5971    -  CDS            AmpR: β-lactamase; bla; confers resistance to ampicillin, carbenicillin, and related antibiotics
   5972..6076    -  promoter       AmpR promoter: bla
