[The description below was written by a language model from this plasmid's Addgene catalogue record and pLannotate feature annotations shown in this document.]
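Description:
PCx35-pcDNA is a mammalian expression plasmid of about 6.1 kb built on the Invitrogen pcDNA3.1 Zeo backbone. It carries the cDNA for connexin 35 (Cx35, the fish orthologue of Cx36/gjd2) from perch (Morone americana). The roughly 1.1 kb insert was subcloned from an earlier retinal cDNA clone between PstI and XhoI sites, both of which are retained. The automated annotation labels the open reading frame as a fragment of human GJD2. This reflects homology to the closest database entry, and the catalogue identifies the sequence as the perch gene. No epitope tag or reporter fusion is recorded.

Expression is driven by the human cytomegalovirus immediate-early enhancer and promoter, and transcripts are terminated by the bovine growth hormone polyadenylation signal. A T7 promoter upstream of the insert allows in vitro transcription. A second cassette places the Sh ble gene under both the SV40 early promoter and the bacterial EM7 promoter, followed by an SV40 poly(A) signal, which allows Zeocin selection of stably transfected mammalian cells. In E. coli the plasmid replicates from a high-copy ColE1/pUC-type origin and is selected with ampicillin through the bla gene. An f1 origin is also present for single-stranded DNA production. Several short annotated fragments (an HIV-1 LTR piece, lac regulatory elements, bom, a Klebsiella ble fragment) appear to be backbone remnants or incidental matches rather than functional parts.

The construct serves to express this neuronal gap junction protein in cultured mammalian cells. It is associated with work on electrical coupling between cone photoreceptors in fish retina.
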