Addgene plasmid #42920: PCx35-pcDNA
Depositing lab: John O'Brien. Depositing organization: University of Texas Health Science Center at Houston. Publication: Cone photoreceptors in bass retina use two connexins to mediate electrical coupling. O'Brien J, Nguyen HB, Mills SL. J Neurosci. 2004 Jun 16;24(24):5632-42. 10.1523/JNEUROSCI.1248-04.2004 PubMed 15201336.
Backbone
  Vector backbone: pcDNA3.1 Zeo
  Backbone manufacturer: Invitrogen
  Backbone size w/o insert (bp): 4990
  Total vector size (bp): 6107
  Vector type: Mammalian Expression
  Selectable markers: Zeocin
Growth in bacteria
  Bacterial resistance: Ampicillin, 100 μg/mL
  Growth temperature: 37°C
  Growth strain: DH5alpha
  Copy number: High Copy
Gene/Insert
  Gene/Insert name: Connexin 35 (alt names: Cx35; Cx36; gjd2)
  Species: Perch (Morone americana)
  Insert size (bp): 1117
  GenBank ID: AF059183
  Promoter: CMV
  Cloning method: Restriction Enzyme; 5′ cloning site PstI (not destroyed); 3′ cloning site XhoI (not destroyed)
  Sequencing primers: 5′ CMV forward; 3′ BGH reverse
Terms and licenses: Academic/Nonprofit Terms; Industry Terms: Not Available to Industry
Depositor comments: Subcloned from cDNA clone from: O'Brien, J., Bruzzone, R., White, T.W., Al-Ubaidi, M.R., and Ripps, H. (1998). Cloning and expression of two related connexins from the perch retina define a distinct subgroup of the connexin family. J Neurosci 18, 7625-7637.
How to cite: PCx35-pcDNA was a gift from John O'Brien (Addgene plasmid # 42920 ; http://n2t.net/addgene:42920 ; RRID:Addgene_42920)
