>Addgene plasmid #42920 | PCx35-pcDNA | addgene partial sequence | sequence record 60244 | BGH-rev 5'-TAGAAGGCACAGTCGAGG-3'
TTTTTTTTTTTTTTTTTACATATTTTCACTTCTTCCTCCCCGTTTGTGTGTGTGTATGTGTGTGTTTGTT
ACACATAAGCAGAGTCACTGGACTGAGTACGGCCGAAATTAGGCACACTCATCCTCGGCAAGTCCTTATT
TCTGATCTCATAAATGGACTTCCGCCGAGCCTGCACTCCTCTCACGGCCGTTTTGATTTTCCTCCAGCCC
AGGTGATTGAGTTCTGCCAGGTTCAGCACCACGCAGAACCCGCTGACCGCGAACATGAAGACCAGGAACA
CTGTCTTCTCCGTGGGTCTGGAGACGTAGCACTCGACATCTTTGATGCAGGGGTAGCGATCGCACTCGTA
CACCGACGGGACGTTGAATCCATACAAGAAATACTGACCCACCAAGAAGCCTATTTCCAGCGCGTTTCTG
AAAACCACCTGGATGATGTAAAACCTGGAGATGCCCTCTTGTCGCCTCATTTTGGACTTTGTAGTTCTCA
TGGCCGAATTAGGGATCTCTTTGACTTCTAAACAGTCTGGCTCGGCTTCTTTGGTGGAGTTCTCCGTGTT
CTGAAGTACTCCATTAACAATGGTGTTCTTTATCTTTTTGCTCTCGTCTCGCTTCAGTGAATCTTGATCC
TTATCCAGTGTCAGATAGACTGTTGAGTACCGCCGCTCCTTCTGCTTGGCCGACTGGTGCACCGAGTACG
TTATAAAACAAAGACTCGGGGTGCACACCATGATGATCTGAAAAACCCAATATCTTATGTGTGAAATGGG
AAATGCCTTGTCGTAGCATGCCTGGTTGCAGCCCGGTT
